Addgene plasmid #70113: pCMV-lyso-pHluorin
Purpose: Expression of lyso-pHluorin in mammalian cells for optical readout of lysosomal acidification
Depositing lab: Christian Rosenmund. Publication: Optogenetic acidification of synaptic vesicles and lysosomes. Rost BR, Schneider F, Grauel MK, Wozny C, G Bentz C, Blessing A, Rosenmund T, Jentsch TJ, Schmitz D, Hegemann P, Rosenmund C. Nat Neurosci. 2015 Nov 9. doi: 10.1038/nn.4161. PubMed 26551543.
Backbone
  Vector backbone: pCMV
  Backbone size w/o insert (bp): 3878
  Total vector size (bp): 5336
  Vector type: Mammalian Expression
  Selectable markers: Neomycin (select with G418)
Growth in bacteria
  Bacterial resistance: Kanamycin, 50 μg/mL
  Growth temperature: 37°C
  Growth strain: XL10 Gold
  Copy number: Unknown
Gene/Insert
  Gene/Insert name: lyso-pHluorin (alt name: CD63-pHluorin)
  Species: M. musculus (mouse); Aequorea victoria
  Insert size (bp): 3492
  GenBank ID: 12512; KT880226
  Entrez Gene: Cd63 (a.k.a. ME491, Tspan30)
  Promoter: CMV
  Tag / fusion protein: pHluorin; HA-Tag (C terminal on insert)
  Cloning method: Restriction Enzyme; 5′ cloning site NheI (not destroyed); 3′ cloning site PacI (not destroyed)
  Sequencing primers: 5′ CGCAAATGGGCGGTAGGCGTG; 3′ TTGTGAAATTTGTGATGCTATTGC
Terms and licenses: Academic/Nonprofit Terms; Industry Terms: Not Available to Industry
How to cite: pCMV-lyso-pHluorin was a gift from Christian Rosenmund (Addgene plasmid # 70113 ; http://n2t.net/addgene:70113 ; RRID:Addgene_70113)
