[The description below was written by a language model from this plasmid's Addgene catalogue record and pLannotate feature annotations shown in this document.]
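Description:
pCMV-lyso-pHluorin is a 5.3 kb mammalian expression plasmid built on a pCMV backbone. It produces a lysosome-targeted pH sensor, also called CD63-pHluorin. The plasmid replicates in E. coli from a high-copy ColE1/pUC-type origin and also carries an f1 phage origin. A single Tn5 NeoR/KanR cassette provides both selections. It is preceded by a bacterial bla-type promoter and the SV40 enhancer/early promoter and is terminated by the HSV TK polyadenylation signal. This arrangement gives kanamycin resistance in bacteria and G418 resistance in transfected mammalian cells. Short ble and bGH poly(A) fragments are annotated downstream, and these appear to be backbone remnants rather than functional parts.

The payload is driven by the human CMV immediate-early enhancer and promoter and is terminated by an SV40 poly(A) signal. The feature table shows mouse Cd63, a tetraspanin, split into a short N-terminal fragment and a longer C-terminal fragment. Superecliptic pHluorin is inserted in frame between the two rather than appended to an end. An HA epitope follows at the C terminus; the annotation matches only part of a 3xHA element, which is consistent with the catalogue's single HA tag. Superecliptic pHluorin is a GFP variant from Aequorea victoria that fluoresces brightly at neutral pH and is largely quenched at acidic pH. Carried on CD63, it therefore gives an optical readout of lysosomal acidification, the stated purpose of the plasmid. The insert was cloned between NheI and PacI sites, both retained. The listed insert size of 3492 bp does not agree with the annotated fusion of about 1.5 kb, nor with the difference between total and backbone sizes, which also suggests about 1.5 kb.
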