Features (pLannotate 1.2.2; 15 found; start..end, strand, type, name):
     61..364     +  enhancer       CMV enhancer: human cytomegalovirus immediate early enhancer
    365..568     +  promoter       CMV promoter: human cytomegalovirus (CMV) immediate early promoter
    600..752     +  CDS            Cd63 (fragment): CD63_MOUSE - Experimental evidence at protein level: Swiss-Prot protein existence level 1. Functions as cell surface receptor for TIMP1 and plays a role in the activation of cellular signaling cascades. Plays a role in the activation of ITGB1 and integrin signaling, leading to the activation of AKT, FAK/PTK2 and MAP kinases. Promotes cell survival, reorganization of the actin cytoskeleton, cell adhesion, spreading and migration, via its role in the activation of AKT and FAK/PTK2. Plays a role in VEGFA signaling via its role in regulating the internalization of KDR/VEGFR2. Plays a role in intra
    750..1460    +  CDS            superecliptic pHluorin: pH-sensitive mutant of green fluorescent protein (Ng et al., 2002) excited strongly by blue light at neutral pH but minimally fluorescent at acidic pH
   1476..2063    +  CDS            Cd63 (fragment): CD63_MOUSE - Experimental evidence at protein level: Swiss-Prot protein existence level 1. Functions as cell surface receptor for TIMP1 and plays a role in the activation of cellular signaling cascades. Plays a role in the activation of ITGB1 and integrin signaling, leading to the activation of AKT, FAK/PTK2 and MAP kinases. Promotes cell survival, reorganization of the actin cytoskeleton, cell adhesion, spreading and migration, via its role in the activation of AKT and FAK/PTK2. Plays a role in VEGFA signaling via its role in regulating the internalization of KDR/VEGFR2. Plays a role in intra
   2064..2092    +  CDS            3xHA (fragment): three tandem HA epitope tags
   2124..2245    +  polyA_signal   SV40 poly(A) signal: SV40 polyadenylation signal
   2279..2707    -  rep_origin     f1 ori (sequence partly withheld): f1 bacteriophage origin of replication; arrow indicates direction of (+) strand synthesis
   2734..2838    +  promoter       AmpR promoter: bla
   2840..3197    +  promoter       SV40 promoter: SV40 enhancer and early promoter
   3232..4026    +  CDS            NeoR/KanR: aminoglycoside phosphotransferase from Tn5; aph(3')-II (or nptII); confers resistance to neomycin, kanamycin, and G418 (Geneticin®)
   4047..4199    +  CDS            ble (fragment): BLE_KLEPN - Experimental evidence at protein level: Swiss-Prot protein existence level 1. Binding protein with a strong affinity to the bleomycin family of antibiotics. Binds to CL990; an antimitotic-antibiotic compound. From Klebsiella pneumoniae.
   4258..4305    +  polyA_signal   HSV TK poly(A) signal: herpes simplex virus thymidine kinase polyadenylation signal (Cole and Stacy, 1985)
   4396..4412    -  polyA_signal   bGH poly(A) signal (fragment): bovine growth hormone polyadenylation signal
   4634..5222    +  rep_origin     ori: high-copy-number ColE1/pMB1/pBR322/pUC origin of replication
>Addgene plasmid #70113 | pCMV-lyso-pHluorin | addgene full sequence | sequence record 323570 | Addgene NGS Result
TAGTTATTAATAGTAATCAATTACGGGGTCATTAGTTCATAGCCCATATATGGAGTTCCGCGTTACATAA
CTTACGGTAAATGGCCCGCCTGGCTGACCGCCCAACGACCCCCGCCCATTGACGTCAATAATGACGTATG
TTCCCATAGTAACGCCAATAGGGACTTTCCATTGACGTCAATGGGTGGAGTATTTACGGTAAACTGCCCA
CTTGGCAGTACATCAAGTGTATCATATGCCAAGTACGCCCCCTATTGACGTCAATGACGGTAAATGGCCC
GCCTGGCATTATGCCCAGTACATGACCTTATGGGACTTTCCTACTTGGCAGTACATCTACGTATTAGTCA
TCGCTATTACCATGGTGATGCGGTTTTGGCAGTACATCAATGGGCGTGGATAGCGGTTTGACTCACGGGG
ATTTCCAAGTCTCCACCCCATTGACGTCAATGGGAGTTTGTTTTGGCACCAAAATCAACGGGACTTTCCA
AAATGTCGTAACAACTCCGCCCCATTGACGCAAATGGGCGGTAGGCGTGTACGGTGGGAGGTCTATATAA
GCAGAGCTGGTTTAGTGAACCGTCAGATCCGCTAGCACCATGGCGGTGGAAGGAGGAATGAAGTGTGTCA
AGTTTTTGCTCTACGTTCTCCTGCTGGCCTTCTGCGCCTGTGCAGTGGGATTGATCGCCATTGGTGTAGC
GGTTCAGGTTGTCTTGAAGCAGGCCGAAGCGGATCTAGCCACCATGGGAAGTAAAGGAGAAGAACTTTTC
ACTGGAGTTGTCCCAATTCTTGTTGAATTAGATGGTGATGTTAATGGGCACAAATTTTCTGTCAGTGGAG
AGGGTGAAGGTGATGCAACATACGGAAAACTTACCCTTAAATTTATTTGCACTACTGGAAAACTACCTGT
TCCTTGGCCAACACTTGTCACTACTTTAACTTATGGTGTTCAATGCTTTTCAAGATACCCAGATCATATG
AAACGGCATGACTTTTTCAAGAGTGCCATGCCCGAAGGTTATGTACAGGAAAGAACTATATTTTTCAAAG
ATGACGGGAACTACAAGACACGTGCTGAAGTCAAGTTTGAAGGTGATACCCTTGTTAATAGAATCGAGTT
AAAAGGTATTGATTTTAAAGAAGATGGAAACATTCTTGGACACAAATTGGAATACAACTATAACGATCAC
CAGGTGTACATCATGGCAGACAAACAAAAGAATGGAATCAAAGCTAACTTCAAAATTAGACACAACATTG
AAGATGGAGGCGTTCAACTAGCAGACCATTATCAACAAAATACTCCAATTGGCGATGGGCCCGTCCTTTT
ACCAGACAACCATTACCTGTTTACAACTTCTACTCTTTCGAAAGATCCCAACGAAAAGAGAGACCACATG
GTCCTTCTTGAGTTTGTAACAGCTGCTGGGATTACACATGGCATGGATGAACTATACAAAACCGGTGGAG
CTCCAATTACCCATGAGACTACTGCTGGCTCGCTGTTGCCTGTGGTCATCATTGCAGTGGGTGCCTTCCT
CTTCCTGGTGGCCTTTGTGGGCTGCTGTGGGGCCTGCAAGGAGAACTACTGTCTCATGATTACATTTGCC
ATCTTCCTGTCTCTTATCATGCTTGTGGAGGTGGCTGTGGCCATTGCTGGCTATGTGTTTAGAGACCAGG
TGAAGTCAGAGTTTAATAAAAGCTTCCAGCAGCAGATGCAGAATTACCTTAAAGACAACAAAACAGCCAC
TATTTTGGACAAATTGCAGAAAGAAAATAACTGCTGTGGAGCTTCTAACTACACAGACTGGGAAAACATC
CCCGGCATGGCCAAGGACAGAGTCCCCGATTCTTGCTGCATCAACATAACTGTGGGCTGTGGGAATGATT
TCAAGGAATCCACTATCCATACCCAGGGCTGCGTGGAGACTATAGCAATATGGCTAAGGAAGAACATACT
GCTGGTGGCTGCAGCGGCCCTGGGCATTGCTTTTGTGGAGGTCTTGGGAATTATCTTCTCCTGCTGTCTG
GTGAAGAGTATTCGAAGTGGCTATGAAGTAATGTACCCATACGATGTTCCAGATTACGCTTAGTTAATTA
AGCAAGGGCGAATTGTTGTTGTTAACTTGTTTATTGCAGCTTATAATGGTTACAAATAAAGCAATAGCAT
CACAAATTTCACAAATAAAGCATTTTTTTCACTGCATTCTAGTTGTGGTTTGTCCAAACTCATCAATGTA
TCTTAAGGCGTAAATTGTAAGCGTTAATATTTTGTTAAAATTCGCGTTAAATTTTTGTTAAATCAGCTCA
TTTTTTAACCAATAGGCCGAAATCGGCAAAATCCCTTATAAATCAAAAGAATAGACCGAGATAGGGT
[37 nt withheld, positions 2378-2414]
AAAGAACGTGGACTCCAACGTCAAAGG
[49 nt withheld, positions 2442-2490]
T
[91 nt withheld, positions 2492-2582]
G
[124 nt withheld, positions 2584-2707]
CAGGTGGCACTTTTCGGGGAAATGTGCGCGGAACCCCTATTTGTTTATTTTTCTAAATACATTCAAATAT
GTATCCGCTCATGAGACAATAACCCTGATAAATGCTTCAATAATATTGAAAAAGGAAGAGTCCTGAGGCG
GAAAGAACCAGCTGTGGAATGTGTGTCAGTTAGGGTGTGGAAAGTCCCCAGGCTCCCCAGCAGGCAGAAG
TATGCAAAGCATGCATCTCAATTAGTCAGCAACCAGGTGTGGAAAGTCCCCAGGCTCCCCAGCAGGCAGA
AGTATGCAAAGCATGCATCTCAATTAGTCAGCAACCATAGTCCCGCCCCTAACTCCGCCCATCCCGCCCC
TAACTCCGCCCAGTTCCGCCCATTCTCCGCCCCATGGCTGACTAATTTTTTTTATTTATGCAGAGGCCGA
GGCCGCCTCGGCCTCTGAGCTATTCCAGAAGTAGTGAGGAGGCTTTTTTGGAGGCCTAGGCTTTTGCAAA
GATCGATCAAGAGACAGGATGAGGATCGTTTCGCATGATTGAACAAGATGGATTGCACGCAGGTTCTCCG
GCCGCTTGGGTGGAGAGGCTATTCGGCTATGACTGGGCACAACAGACAATCGGCTGCTCTGATGCCGCCG
TGTTCCGGCTGTCAGCGCAGGGGCGCCCGGTTCTTTTTGTCAAGACCGACCTGTCCGGTGCCCTGAATGA
ACTGCAAGACGAGGCAGCGCGGCTATCGTGGCTGGCCACGACGGGCGTTCCTTGCGCAGCTGTGCTCGAC
GTTGTCACTGAAGCGGGAAGGGACTGGCTGCTATTGGGCGAAGTGCCGGGGCAGGATCTCCTGTCATCTC
ACCTTGCTCCTGCCGAGAAAGTATCCATCATGGCTGATGCAATGCGGCGGCTGCATACGCTTGATCCGGC
TACCTGCCCATTCGACCACCAAGCGAAACATCGCATCGAGCGAGCACGTACTCGGATGGAAGCCGGTCTT
GTCGATCAGGATGATCTGGACGAAGAGCATCAGGGGCTCGCGCCAGCCGAACTGTTCGCCAGGCTCAAGG
CGAGCATGCCCGACGGCGAGGATCTCGTCGTGACCCATGGCGATGCCTGCTTGCCGAATATCATGGTGGA
AAATGGCCGCTTTTCTGGATTCATCGACTGTGGCCGGCTGGGTGTGGCGGACCGCTATCAGGACATAGCG
TTGGCTACCCGTGATATTGCTGAAGAGCTTGGCGGCGAATGGGCTGACCGCTTCCTCGTGCTTTACGGTA
TCGCCGCTCCCGATTCGCAGCGCATCGCCTTCTATCGCCTTCTTGACGAGTTCTTCTGAGCGGGACTCTG
GGGTTCGAAATGACCGACCAAGCGACGCCCAACCTGCCATCACGAGATTTCGATTCCACCGCCGCCTTCT
ATGAAAGGTTGGGCTTCGGAATCGTTTTCCGGGACGCCGGCTGGATGATCCTCCAGCGCGGGGATCTCAT
GCTGGAGTTCTTCGCCCACCCTAGGGGGAGGCTAACTGAAACACGGAAGGAGACAATACCGGAAGGAACC
CGCGCTATGACGGCAATAAAAAGACAGAATAAAACGCACGGTGTTGGGTCGTTTGTTCATAAACGCGGGG
TTCGGTCCCAGGGCTGGCACTCTGTCGATACCCCACCGAGACCCCATTGGGGCCAATACGCCCGCGTTTC
TTCCTTTTCCCCACCCCACCCCCCAAGTTCGGGTGAAGGCCCAGGGCTCGCAGCCAACGTCGGGGCGGCA
GGCCCTGCCATAGCCTCAGGTTACTCATATATACTTTAGATTGATTTAAAACTTCATTTTTAATTTAAAA
GGATCTAGGTGAAGATCCTTTTTGATAATCTCATGACCAAAATCCCTTAACGTGAGTTTTCGTTCCACTG
AGCGTCAGACCCCGTAGAAAAGATCAAAGGATCTTCTTGAGATCCTTTTTTTCTGCGCGTAATCTGCTGC
TTGCAAACAAAAAAACCACCGCTACCAGCGGTGGTTTGTTTGCCGGATCAAGAGCTACCAACTCTTTTTC
CGAAGGTAACTGGCTTCAGCAGAGCGCAGATACCAAATACTGTTCTTCTAGTGTAGCCGTAGTTAGGCCA
CCACTTCAAGAACTCTGTAGCACCGCCTACATACCTCGCTCTGCTAATCCTGTTACCAGTGGCTGCTGCC
AGTGGCGATAAGTCGTGTCTTACCGGGTTGGACTCAAGACGATAGTTACCGGATAAGGCGCAGCGGTCGG
GCTGAACGGGGGGTTCGTGCACACAGCCCAGCTTGGAGCGAACGACCTACACCGAACTGAGATACCTACA
GCGTGAGCTATGAGAAAGCGCCACGCTTCCCGAAGGGAGAAAGGCGGACAGGTATCCGGTAAGCGGCAGG
GTCGGAACAGGAGAGCGCACGAGGGAGCTTCCAGGGGGAAACGCCTGGTATCTTTATAGTCCTGTCGGGT
TTCGCCACCTCTGACTTGAGCGTCGATTTTTGTGATGCTCGTCAGGGGGGCGGAGCCTATGGAAAAACGC
CAGCAACGCGGCCTTTTTACGGTTCCTGGCCTTTTGCTGGCCTTTTGCTCACATGTTCTTTCCTGCGTTA
TCCCCTGATTCTGTGGATAACCGTATTACCGCCATGCAT
