>Addgene plasmid #70113 | pCMV-lyso-pHluorin | addgene partial sequence | sequence record 127951 | CMV-F 5'-CGCAAATGGGCGGTAGGCGTG-3'
CTATATAAGCAGAGCTGGTTTAGTGAACCGTCAGATCCGCTAGCACCATGGCGGTGGAAGGAGGAATGAA
GTGTGTCAAGTTTTTGCTCTACGTTCTCCTGCTGGCCTTCTGCGCCTGTGCAGTGGGATTGATCGCCATT
GGTGTAGCGGTTCAGGTTGTCTTGAAGCAGGCCGAAGCGGATCTAGCCACCATGGGAAGTAAAGGAGAAG
AACTTTTCACTGGAGTTGTCCCAATTCTTGTTGAATTAGATGGTGATGTTAATGGGCACAAATTTTCTGT
CAGTGGAGAGGGTGAAGGTGATGCAACATACGGAAAACTTACCCTTAAATTTATTTGCACTACTGGAAAA
CTACCTGTTCCTTGGCCAACACTTGTCACTACTTTAACTTATGGTGTTCAATGCTTTTCAAGATACCCAG
ATCATATGAAACGGCATGACTTTTTCAAGAGTGCCATGCCCGAAGGTTATGTACAGGAAAGAACTATATT
TTTCAAAGATGACGGGAACTACAAGACACGTGCTGAAGTCAAGTTTGAAGGTGATACCCTTGTTAATAGA
ATCGAGTTAAAAGGTATTGATTTTAAAGAAGATGGAAACATTCTTGGACACAAATTGGAATACAACTATA
ACGATCACCAGGTGTACATCATGGCAGACAAACAAAAGAATGGAATCAAAGCTAACTTCAAAATTAGACA
CAACATTGAAGATGGAGGCGTTCAACTAGCAGACCATTATCAACAAAATACTCCAATTGGCGATGGGCCC
GTCCTTTTACCAGACAACCATTACCTGTTTACAACTTCTACTCTTTCGAAAGATCCCAACGAAAAGAGAG
ACCACATGGTCCTTCTTGAGTTTGTAACAGCTGCTGGGATTACACATGGCATGGATGAACTATACAAAAC
CGGTGGAGCTCCAATTACCCATGAGACTACTGCTGGCTCGCTGTTGCCTGTGGTCATCATTGCAGTGGGT
GCCTTCCTCTTCCTGGTGGCCTTTGTGGGCTGCTGTGGGGCCTGCAAGGAGAACTACTGTCTCATGA
