>Addgene plasmid #70113 | pCMV-lyso-pHluorin | addgene partial sequence | sequence record 127958 | F1ori-F 5'-GTGGACTCTTGTTCCAAACTGG-3'
ACCCTATCTCGGTCTATTCTTTTGATTTATAAGGGATTTTGCCGATTTCGGCCTATTGGTTAAAAAATGA
GCTGATTTAACAAAAATTTAACGCGAATTTTAACAAAATATTAACGCTTACAATTTACGCCTTAAGATAC
ATTGATGAGTTTGGACAAACCACAACTAGAATGCAGTGAAAAAAATGCTTTATTTGTGAAATTTGTGATG
CTATTGCTTTATTTGTAACCATTATAAGCTGCAATAAACAAGTTAACAACAACAATTCGCCCTTGCTTAA
TTAACTAAGCGTAATCTGGAACATCGTATGGGTACATTACTTCATAGCCACTTCGAATACTCTTCACCAG
ACAGCAGGAGAAGATAATTCCCAAGACCTCCACAAAAGCAATGCCCAGGGCCGCTGCAGCCACCAGCAGT
ATGTTCTTCCTTAGCCATATTGCTATAGTCTCCACGCAGCCCTGGGTATGGATAGTGGATTCCTTGAAAT
CATTCCCACAGCCCACAGTTATGTTGATGCAGCAAGAATCGGGGACTCTGTCCTTGGCCATGCCGGGGAT
GTTTTCCCAGTCTGTGTAGTTAGAAGCTCCACAGCAGTTATTTTCTTTCTGCAATTTGTCCAAAATAGTG
GCTGTTTTGTTGTCTTTAAGGTAATTCTGCATCTGCTGCTGGAAGCTTTTATTAAACTCTGACTTCACCT
GGTCTCTAAACACATAGCCAGCAATGGCCACAGCCACCTCCACAAGCATGATAAGAGACAGGAAGATGGC
AAATGTAATCATGAGACAGTAGTTCTCCTTGCAGGCCCCACAGCAGCCCACAAAGGCCACCAGGAAGAGG
AAGGCACCCACTGCAATGATGACCACAGGCAACAGCGAGCCAGCAGTAGTCTCATGGGTAATTGGAGCTC
CACCGGTTTTGTATAGTTCATCCATGCCATGTGTAATCCCAGCAGCTGTTACAAACTCAAGAAGGACCAT
GTGGTCTCTCTTTTCGTTGGGATCTTTCGAAAGAGTAGAAGTTGTAAACAGGTAATGGTTGTCTGG
